Addgene plasmid #61542: TetO-FUW-PLAGL1
Purpose: Expresses PLAGL1 in mammalian cells
Depositing lab: Rudolf Jaenisch. Depositing organization: Whitehead Institute for Biomedical Research. Publication: Direct Lineage Conversion of Adult Mouse Liver Cells and B Lymphocytes to Neural Stem Cells. Cassady JP, D'Alessio AC, Sarkar S, Dani VS, Fan ZP, Ganz K, Roessler R, Sur M, Young RA, Jaenisch R. Stem Cell Reports. 2014 Nov 6. pii: S2213-6711(14)00307-5. doi: 10.1016/j.stemcr.2014.10.001. PubMed 25454632.
Backbone
  Vector backbone: TetO-FUW
  Backbone size w/o insert (bp): 8376
  Total vector size (bp): 9780
  Vector type: Mammalian Expression, Lentiviral
Growth in bacteria
  Bacterial resistance: Ampicillin, 100 μg/mL
  Growth temperature: 37°C
  Growth strain: Stbl3
  Copy number: High Copy
Gene/Insert
  Gene/Insert name: PLAGL1
  Species: H. sapiens (human)
  Insert size (bp): 1404
  Entrez Gene: PLAGL1 (a.k.a. LOT1, ZAC, ZAC1)
  Cloning method: Restriction Enzyme; 5′ cloning site EcoRI (not destroyed); 3′ cloning site EcoRI (not destroyed)
  Sequencing primers: 5′ AAGACCACCGCACAGCAAGC; 3′ TTCCGCCGTGGCAATAGGGA
Terms and licenses: Academic/Nonprofit Terms; Industry Terms: Not Available to Industry
How to cite: TetO-FUW-PLAGL1 was a gift from Rudolf Jaenisch (Addgene plasmid # 61542 ; http://n2t.net/addgene:61542 ; RRID:Addgene_61542)
