[The description below was written by a language model from this plasmid's Addgene catalogue record.]
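Description:
TetO-FUW-PLAGL1 is a lentiviral mammalian expression plasmid of about 9.8 kb, built on the TetO-FUW backbone (about 8.4 kb without insert). It is maintained in bacteria as a high-copy plasmid under ampicillin selection. The recorded host is a recombination-deficient strain of the kind commonly chosen to keep the repeated long terminal repeat sequences of lentiviral vectors stable. No feature table accompanies the record, so the individual viral and regulatory elements, such as LTRs, the packaging signal or any post-transcriptional element, are not itemised. No mammalian selection marker or reporter is listed either.

The payload is the human PLAGL1 coding sequence (also known as LOT1, ZAC or ZAC1), an insert of about 1.4 kb that encodes a zinc-finger transcription factor. It was cloned into a single EcoRI site that is retained on both flanks, so the insert can be excised with that one enzyme, and its orientation is not dictated by the cloning strategy. The promoter is not stated explicitly. However, the backbone name points to a tetracycline operator-based promoter, an arrangement in which transcription depends on a separately supplied tetracycline-controlled transactivator such as rtTA together with doxycycline.

The stated purpose is expression of PLAGL1 in mammalian cells. The associated publication concerns direct lineage conversion of adult mouse liver cells and B lymphocytes into neural stem cells. This suggests the plasmid served as one of a set of transcription-factor vectors delivered by viral transduction in reprogramming experiments, although the record does not describe the specific role of PLAGL1 in that work.
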