>Addgene plasmid #61542 | TetO-FUW-PLAGL1 | addgene partial sequence | sequence record 102670 | LNCX 5'-AGCTCGTTTAGTGAACCGTCAGATC-3'
TTTGACCTCCATAGAAGACACCGGGACCGATCCAGCCTCCGCGGCCCCGAATTCGCCACCATGGCCACGT
TCCCCTGCCAGTTATGTGGCAAGACGTTCCTCACCCTGGAGAAGTTCACGATTCACAATTATTCCCACTC
CAGGGAGCGGCCGTACAAGTGTGTGCAGCCTGACTGTGGCAAAGCCTTTGTTTCCAGATATAAATTGATG
AGGCATATGGCTACCCATTCTCCCCAGAAATCTCACCAGTGTGCTCACTGTGAGAAGACGTTCAACCGGA
AAGACCACCTGAAAAACCACCTCCAGACCCACGACCCCAACAAAATGGCCTTTGGGTGTGAGGAGTGTGG
GAAGAAGTACAACACCATGCTGGGCTATAAGAGGCACCTGGCCCTCCATGCGGCCAGCAGTGGGGACCTC
ACCTGTGGGGTCTGTGCCCTGGAGCTAGGGAGCACCGAGGTGCTACTGGACCACCTCAAAGCCCAT
