>Addgene plasmid #61542 | TetO-FUW-PLAGL1 | addgene partial sequence | sequence record 102671 | WPRE-R 5'-CATAGCGTAAAAGGAGCAACA-3'
AATTTTGTAATCCAGAGGTTGATTATCGATAAGCTTGATATCGAATTCGCCCTTGAATTCTTATCTGAAT
GCATGATGGAAATGAGGCAGGATGGCAGAGCCAGTGCCAGCTGAGAACACATGAGGGATGGGGGGCAGGG
GGAGCTGGCCCAGGCTCACAGTGCCCATGGCAAGTGGGGGTTCTTGCTGCTGCTGCCCCAGACAGCTTAA
CCTGTGGGGCAAAGATTCCCCAGGCCCCAGGGCAAGAGTGCTATTCCCAAAGGTATTTTGGGTAGCAGGA
GGGGGCAGCTGCCAGAAGCCCAACAGGGGGGACAGGTCCAGAGAGGCAGGTATTGTTAGGTTCACAGCAT
CTGCAGGCAGCTCCTTGGGCAGGTTTACTTTACCAGCATTTCCCTTAGCCAGATCAAAACCTGGGTTGAG
CTTTTGAGGTGACTGAGGCTCTTGCAGAGGCAAGTCCTCAAACAAACTGATATTGCAAAAACCTTTAGTA
TCTGCTTTGAGGGGCAGGCTTGCAAGTGGGGAGTATGAGGTAGAAGTGGTGTTGTACTTGTGATTGGGAA
GGGGTGGCGGAGGAGAGCCAGGGGATACCGAGGGGTGGAGGGAGGCCAGGGACTCTGGCAGCGGCTGCAT
AGGCTGGGCGGCTTGTTCTGGGGGACTGAGGGTGAGGCTATGGACCTCAGCTGGCAAGCTACTTGCAAGC
